>Addgene plasmid #48102 | pQHD | depositor full sequence | sequence record 69233 | pQHD sequence 10138 bps
GACCCTTTCCGACGCTCACCGGGCTGGTTGCCCTCGCCGCTGGGCTGGCGGCCGTCTATGGCCCTGCAAA
CGCGCCAGAAACGCCGTCGAAGCCGTGTGCGAGACACCGCGGCCGCCGGCGTTGTGGATACCTCGCGGAA
AACTTGGCCCTCACTGACAGATGAGGGGCGGACGTTGACACTTGAGGGGCCGACTCACCCGGCGCGGCGT
TGACAGATGAGGGGCAGGCTCGATTTCGGCCGGCGACGTGGAGCTGGCCAGCCTCGCAAATCGGCGAAAA
CGCCTGATTTTACGCGAGTTTCCCACAGATGATGTGGACAAGCCTGGGGATAAGTGCCCTGCGGTATTGA
CACTTGAGGGGCGCGACTACTGACAGATGAGGGGCGCGATCCTTGACACTTGAGGGGCAGAGTGCTGACA
GATGAGGGGCGCACCTATTGACATTTGAGGGGCTGTCCACAGGCAGAAAATCCAGCATTTGCAAGGGTTT
CCGCCCGTTTTTCGGCCACCGCTAACCTGTCTTTTAACCTGCTTTTAAACCAATATTTATAAACCTTGTT
TTTAACCAGGGCTGCGCCCTGTGCGCGTGACCGCGCACGCCGAAGGGGGGTGCCCCCCCTTCTCGAACCC
TCCCGGCCCGCTAACGCGGGCCTCCCATCCCCCCAGGGGCTGCGCCCCTCGGCCGCGAACGGCCTCACCC
CAAAAATGGCAGCCAAGCTGACCACTTCTGCGCTCGGCCCTTCCGGCTGGCTGGTTTATTGCTGATAAAT
CTGGAGCCGGTGAGCGTGGGTCTCGCGGTATCATTGCAGCACTGGGGCCAGATGGTAAGCCCTCCCGTAT
CGTAGTTATCTACACGACGGGGAGTCAGGCAACTATGGATGAACGAAATAGACAGATCGCTGAGATAGGT
GCCTCACTGATTAAGCATTGGTAACTGTCAGACCAAGTTTACTCATATATACTTTAGATTGATTTAAAAC
TTCATTTTTAATTTAAAAGGATCTAGGTGAAGATCCTTTTTGATAATCTCATGACCAAAATCCCTTAACG
TGAGTTTTCGTTCCACTGAGCGTCAGACCCCGTAGAAAAGATCAAAGGATCTTCTTGAGATCCTTTTTTT
CTGCGCGTAATCTGCTGCTTGCAAACAAAAAAACCACCGCTACCAGCGGTGGTTTGTTTGCCGGATCAAG
AGCTACCAACTCTTTTTCCGAAGGTAACTGGCTTCAGCAGAGCGCAGATACCAAATACTGTCCTTCTAGT
GTAGCCGTAGTTAGGCCACCACTTCAAGAACTCTGTAGCACCGCCTACATACCTCGCTCTGCTAATCCTG
TTACCAGTGGCTGCTGCCAGTGGCGATAAGTCGTGTCTTACCGGGTTGGACTCAAGACGATAGTTACCGG
ATAAGGCGCAGCGGTCGGGCTGAACGGGGGGTTCGTGCACACAGCCCAGCTTGGAGCGAACGACCTACAC
CGAACTGAGATACCTACAGCGTGAGCTATGAGAAAGCGCCACGCTTCCCGAAGGGAGAAAGGCGGACAGG
TATCCGGTAAGCGGCAGGGTCGGAACAGGAGAGCGCACGAGGGAGCTTCCAGGGGGAAACGCCTGGTATC
TTTATAGTCCTGTCGGGTTTCGCCACCTCTGACTTGAGCGTCGATTTTTGTGATGCTCGTCAGGGGGGCG
GAGCCTATGGAAAAACGCCAGCAACGCGGCCTTTTTACGGTTCCTGGCCTTTTGCTGGCCTTTTGCTCAC
ATGTTCAGCGCTTGAACTTGGCGTAGCGCTCGCGGGCGATTTCCAGGGTCGAGTTGCGGACGCGCTCGAA
GCGCTCCTTGTCCTTCTGCCACAGCGAGCGGACCGCCAGGCCGCGGACCGAGTTGAAGATCAGCCACAGG
ATGTCCTCCGCGTCGTCGCGGCTCAGGCCGCGCGACACCAGCACGCCCAGCCACATATCCTCGACGACGA
AGCGGTTGCGCTCGACGGTGCGCTGGATGCCCTCGCGCAGCGCCGGGTCGCGGTCGGCGGCCACGATCAG
GTCCAGCGAGATCGAGAAGTCGTCGTCCAGGAAGAACTCGGCGGCGTCGTCCAGCATCTGCTGGATGACG
TCGTCCTCGGGCTTCAGCTTGGCCAGGCGGGCGCGGCTGCGCTCGGTGATCTGCTCGTACAGCCACTCGA
AGGTGGCCAGCAGCAGTTCCAGCTTGGTCGGGAAGTGGTGCGACTGGGCGCCGCGGCTGACGCCGGCGGC
GCCCGGGACGTCGGCGATGCGGAAGCCGGCATAGCCCTTCTCGCGCAGGACGCCCAGGGCGGCGGCGATC
AGCTTGCCCTGGGTTTCCATCGCGCGCTCGGCCTGGGTGCGGCGCTTCGGCGACATGATGACCATTCGGG
GTCTCTCCCTGCTAGCATCAGGGTTATTGTATCATGAGCGGATACATATGTCAATGTACCGGAACAAACA
GACAATCTGGTCTGTTTGTACATGGTTGACGGATCGCCGCGAAGCCGCTAACTGCGCCGGTTAACAAACA
GACAATCTGGTCTGTTTGTAACTAGTAGAGGAAGCTTCCGCATGTACCCGTACGACGTCCCGGACTACGC
CATTAATATGACTCTAGAGACAAGTTTGTACAAAAAAGCTGAACGAGAAACGTAAAATGATATAAATATC
AATATATTAAATTAGATTTTGCATAAAAAACAGACTACATAATACTGTAAAACACAACATATCCAGTCAC
TATGGCGGCCGCATTAGGCACCCCAGGCTTTACACTTTATGCTTCCGGCTCGTATAATGTGTGGATTTTG
AGTTAGGATCCGGCGAGATTTTCAGGAGCTAAGGAAGCTAAAATGGAGAAAAAAATCACTGGATATACCA
CCGTTGATATATCCCAATGGCATCGTAAAGAACATTTTGAGGCATTTCAGTCAGTTGCTCAATGTACCTA
TAACCAGACCGTTCAGCTGGATATTACGGCCTTTTTAAAGACCGTAAAGAAAAATAAGCACAAGTTTTAT
CCGGCCTTTATTCACATTCTTGCCCGCCTGATGAATGCTCATCCGGAATTCCGTATGGCAATGAAAGACG
GTGAGCTGGTGATATGGGATAGTGTTCACCCTTGTTACACCGTTTTCCATGAGCAAACTGAAACGTTTTC
ATCGCTCTGGAGTGAATACCACGACGATTTCCGGCAGTTTCTACACATATATTCGCAAGATGTGGCGTGT
TACGGTGAAAACCTGGCCTATTTCCCTAAAGGGTTTATTGAGAATATGTTTTTCGTCTCAGCCAATCCCT
GGGTGAGTTTCACCAGTTTTGATTTAAACGTGGCCAATATGGACAACTTCTTCGCCCCCGTTTTCACCAT
GGGCAAATATTATACGCAAGGCGACAAGGTGCTGATGCCGCTGGCGATTCAGGTTCATCATGCCGTCTGT
GATGGCTTCCATGTCGGCAGAATGCTTAATGAATTACAACAGTACTGCGATGAGTGGCAGGGCGGGGCGT
AAACGCGTCGTTCCACTGAGCGTCAGACCCCGTAGAAAAGATCAAAGGATCTTCTTGAGATCCTTTTTTT
CTGCGCGTAATCTGCTGCTTGCAAACAAAAAAACCACCGCTACCAGCGGTGGTTTGTTTGCCGGATCAAG
AGCTACCAACTCTTTTTCCGAAGGTAACTGGCTTCAGCAGAGCGCAGATACCAAATACTGTCCTTCTAGT
GTAGCCGTAGTTAGGCCACCACTTCAAGAACTCTGTAGCACCGCCTACATACCTCGCTCTGCTAATCCTG
TTACCAGTGGCTGCTGCCAGTGGCGATAAGTCGTGTCTTACCGGGTTGGACTCAAGACGATAGTTACCGG
ATAAGGCGCAGCGGTCGGGCTGAACGGGGGGTTCGTGCACACAGCCCAGCTTGGAGCGAACGACCTACAC
CGAACTGAGATACCTACAGCGTGAGCTATGAGAAAGCGCCACGCTTCCCGAAGGGAGAAAGGCGGACAGG
TATCCGGTAAGCGGCAGGGTCGGAACAGGAGAGCGCACGAGGGAGCTTCCAGGGGGAAACGCCTGGTATC
TTTATAGTCCTGTCGGGTTTCGCCACCTCTGACTTGAGCGTCGATTTTTGTGATGCTCGTCAGGGGGGCG
GAGCCTATGGAAAAACGCCAGCAACGCGGCCTTTTTACGGTTCCTGGCCTTTTGCTGGCCTTTTGCTCAC
ATGTTCTTTCCTGCGTTATCCCCTGATTCTGTGGATAACCGTATTACCGCCTTTGAGTGAGCTGATACCG
CTCGCCGCAGCCGAACGACCGAGCGCAGCGAGTCAGTGAGCGAGGAAGCGGAAGAGCGCCCAATACGCAA
ACCGCCTCTCCCCGCGCGTTGGCCGATTCATTAATGCAGCTGGCACGACAGGTTTCCCGACTGGAAAGCG
GGCAGTGAGCGCAACGCAATTAATACGCGTGGATCCGGCTTACTAAAAGCCAGATAACAGTATGCGTATT
TGCGCGCTGATTTTTGCGGTATAAGAATATATACTGATATGTATACCCGAAGTATGTCAAAAAGAGGTGT
GCTATGAAGCAGCGTATTACAGTGACAGTTGACAGCGACAGCTATCAGTTGCTCAAGGCATATATGATGT
CAATATCTCCGGTCTGGTAAGCACAACCATGCAGAATGAAGCCCGTCGTCTGCGTGCCGAACGCTGGAAA
GCGGAAAATCAGGAAGGGATGGCTGAGGTCGCCCGGTTTATTGAAATGAACGGCTCTTTTGCTGACGAGA
ACAGGGACTGGTGAAATGCAGTTTAAGGTTTACACCTATAAAAGAGAGAGCCGTTATCGTCTGTTTGTGG
ATGTACAGAGTGATATTATTGACACGCCCGGGCGACGGATGGTGATCCCCCTGGCCAGTGCACGTCTGCT
GTCAGATAAAGTCTCCCGTGAACTTTACCCGGTGGTGCATATCGGGGATGAAAGCTGGCGCATGATGACC
ACCGATATGGCCAGTGTGCCGGTCTCCGTTATCGGGGAAGAAGTGGCTGATCTCAGCCACCGCGAAAATG
ACATCAAAAACGCCATTAACCTGATGTTCTGGGGAATATAAATGTCAGGCTCCGTTATACACAGCCAGTC
TGCAGGTCGACCATAGTGACTGGATATGTTGTGTTTTACAGTATTATGTAGTCTGTTTTTTATGCAAAAT
CTAATTTAATATATTGATATTTATATCATTTTACGTTTCTCGTTCAGCTTTCTTGTACAAAGTGGTGATA
TCGCTAGCTAGAGGTACCGAGCTCCAATTGGGATCCGGACTACAAGGACCACGACGGCGACTATAAGGAC
CACGACATCGACTACAAGGATGACGACGACAAGTGAGGATCCGGTGAAGTGACCCGCAAAAAAAAAGGCC
AGGGGATCGCTCCCCCGGCCTTTTTTTTGAATTCACTGGCCGTCGTTTTACAACGTCGTGACTGGGAAAA
CCCTGGCGTTACCCAACTTAATCGCCTTGCAGCACATCCCCCTTTCGCCAGCTGGCGTAATAGCGAAGAG
GCCCGCACCGATCGCCCTTCCCAACAGTTGCGCAGCCTGAATGGCGAATGGCGCCTGATGCGGTATTTTC
TCCTTACGCATCTGTGCGGTATTTCACACCGCATATGGTGCACTCTCAGTACAATCTGCTCTGATGCCGC
ATAGTTAAGCCAGCCCCGACACCCGCCAACACCCGCTGACGCGCCCTGACGGGCTTGTCTGCTCCCGGCA
TCCGCTTACAGACAAGCTGTGACCGTCTCCGGGAGCTGCATGTGTCAGAGGTTTTCACCGTCATCACCGA
AACGCGCGAGACGAAAGGGCCTCGTGATACGCCTATTTTTATAGGTTAATGTCATGATAATAATGGTTTC
TTAGCACCCTTTCTCGGTCCTTCAACGTTCCTGACAACGAGCCTCCTTTTCGCCAATCCATCGACAATCA
CCGCGAGTCCCTGCTCGAACGCTGCGTCCGGACCGGCTTCGTCGAAGGCGTCTATCGCGGCCCGCAACAG
CGGCGAGAGCGGAGCCTGTTCAACGGTGCCGCCGCGCTCGCCGGCATCGCTGTCGCCGGCCTGCTCCTCA
AGCACGGCCCCAACAGTGAAGTAGCTGATTGTCATCAGCGCATTGACGGCGTCCCCGGCCGAAAAACCCG
CCTCGCAGAGGAAGCGAAGCTGCGCGTCGGCCGTTTCCATCTGCGGTGCGCCCGGTCGCGTGCCGGCATG
GATGCGCGCGCCATCGCGGTAGGCGAGCAGCGCCTGCCTGAAGCTGCGGGCATTCCCGATCAGAAATGAG
CGCCAGTCGTCGTCGGCTCTCGGCACCGAATGCGTATGATTCTCCGCCAGCATGGCTTCGGCCAGTGCGT
CGAGCAGCGCCCGCTTGTTCCTGAAGTGCCAGTAAAGCGCCGGCTGCTGAACCCCCAACCGTTCCGCCAG
TTTGCGTGTCGTCAGACCGTCTACGCCGACCTCGTTCAACAGGTCCAGGGCGGCACGGATCACTGTATTC
GGCTGCAACTTTGTCATGATTGACACTTTATCACTGATAAACATAATATGTCCACCAACTTATCAGTGAT
AAAGAATCCGCGCGTTCAATCGGACCAGCGGAGGCTGGTCCGGAGGCCAGACGTGAAACCCAACATACCC
CTGATCGTAATTCTGAGCACTGTCGCGCTCGACGCTGTCGGCATCGGCCTGATTATGCCGGTGCTGCCGG
GCCTCCTGCGCGATCTGGTTCACTCGAACGACGTCACCGCCCACTATGGCATTCTGCTGGCGCTGTATGC
GTTGGTGCAATTTGCCTGCGCACCTGTGCTGGGCGCGCTGTCGGATCGTTTCGGGCGGCGGCCAATCTTG
CTCGTCTCGCTGGCCGGCGCCACTGTCGACTACGCCATCATGGCGACAGCGCCTTTCCTTTGGGTTCTCT
ATATCGGGCGGATCGTGGCCGGCATCACCGGGGCGACTGGGGCGGTAGCCGGCGCTTATATTGCCGATAT
CACTGATGGCGATGAGCGCGCGCGGCACTTCGGCTTCATGAGCGCCTGTTTCGGGTTCGGGATGGTCGCG
GGACCTGTGCTCGGTGGGCTGATGGGCGGTTTCTCCCCCCACGCTCCGTTCTTCGCCGCGGCAGCCTTGA
ACGGCCTCAATTTCCTGACGGGCTGTTTCCTTTTGCCGGAGTCGCACAAAGGCGAACGCCGGCCGTTACG
CCGGGAGGCTCTCAACCCGCTCGCTTCGTTCCGGTGGGCCCGGGGCATGACCGTCGTCGCCGCCCTGATG
GCGGTCTTCTTCATCATGCAACTTGTCGGACAGGTGCCGGCCGCGCTTTGGGTCATTTTCGGCGAGGATC
GCTTTCACTGGGACGCGACCACGATCGGCATTTCGCTTGCCGCATTTGGCATTCTGCATTCACTCGCCCA
GGCAATGATCACCGGCCCTGTAGCCGCCCGGCTCGGCGAAAGGCGGGCACTCATGCTCGGAATGATTGCC
GACGGCACAGGCTACATCCTGCTTGCCTTCGCGACACGGGGATGGATGGCGTTCCCGATCATGGTCCTGC
TTGCTTCGGGTGGCATCGGAATGCCGGCGCTGCAAGCAATGTTGTCCAGGCAGGTGGATGAGGAACGTCA
GGGGCAGCTGCAAGGCTCACTGGCGGCGCTCACCAGCCTGACCTCGATCGTCGGACCCCTCCTCTTCACG
GCGATCTATGCGGCTTCTATAACAACGTGGAACGGGTGGGCATGGATTGCAGGCGCTGCCCTCTACTTGC
TCTGCCTGCCGGCGCTGCGTCGCGGGCTTTGGAGCGGCGCAGGGCAACGAGCCGATCGCTGATCGTGGAA
ACGATAGGCCTATGCCATGCGGGTCAAGGCGACTTCCGGCAAGCTATACGCGCCCTAGAATTGTCAATTT
TAATCCTCTGTTTATCGGCAGTTCGTAGAGCGCGCCGTGCGTCCCGAGCGATACTGAGCGAAGCAAGTGC
GTCGAGCAGTGCCCGCTTGTTCCTGAAATGCCAGTAAAGCGCTGGCTGCTGAACCCCCAGCCGGAACTGA
CCCCACAAGGCCCTAGCGTTTGCAATGCACCAGGTCATCATTGACCCAGGCGTGTTCCACCAGGCCGCTG
CCTCGCAACTCTTCGCAGGCTTCGCCGACCTGCTCGCGCCACTTCTTCACGCGGGTGGAATCCGATCCGC
ACATGAGGCGGAAGGTTTCCAGCTTGAGCGGGTACGGCTCCCGGTGCGAGCTGAAATAGTCGAACATCCG
TCGGGCCGTCGGCGACAGCTTGCGGTACTTCTCCCATATGAATTTCGTGTAGTGGTCGCCAGCAAACAGC
ACGACGATTTCCTCGTCGATCAGGACCTGGCAACGGGACGTTTTCTTGCCACGGTCCAGGACGCGGAAGC
GGTGCAGCAGCGACACCGATTCCAGGTGCCCAACGCGGTCGGACGTGAAGCCCATCGCCGTCGCCTGTAG
GCGCGACAGGCATTCCTCGGCCTTCGTGTAATACCGGCCATTGATCGACCAGCCCAGGTCCTGGCAAAGC
TCGTAGAACGTGAAGGTGATCGGCTCGCCGATAGGGGTGCGCTTCGCGTACTCCAACACCTGCTGCCACA
CCAGTTCGTCATCGTCGGCCCGCAGCTCGACGCCGGTGTAGGTGATCTTCACGTCCTTGTTGACGTGGAA
AATGACCTTGTTTTGCAGCGCCTCGCGCGGGATTTTCTTGTTGCGCGTGGTGAACAGGGCAGAGCGGGCC
GTGTCGTTTGGCATCGCTCGCATCGTGTCCGGCCACGGCGCAATATCGAACAAGGAAAGCTGCATTTCCT
TGATCTGCTGCTTCGTGTGTTTCAGCAACGCGGCCTGCTTGGCCTCGCTGACCTGTTTTGCCAGGTCCTC
GCCGGCGGTTTTTCGCTTCTTGGTCGTCATAGTTCCTCGCGTGTCGATGGTCATCGACTTCGCCAAACCT
GCCGCCTCCTGTTCGAGACGACGCGAACGCTCCACGGCGGCCGATGGCGCGGGCAGGGCAGGGGGAGCCA
GTTGCACGCTGTCGCGCTCGATCTTGGCCGTAGCTTGCTGGACCATCGAGCCGACGGACTGGAAGGTTTC
GCGGGGCGCACGCATGACGGTGCGGCTTGCGATGGTTTCGGCATCCTCGGCGGAAAACCCCGCGTCGATC
AGTTCTTGCCTGTATGCCTTCCGGTCAAACGTCCGATTCATTCACCCTCCTTGCGGGATTGCCCCGACTC
ACGCCGGGGCAATGTGCCCTTATTCCTGATTTGACCCGCCTGGTGCCTTGGTGTCCAGATAATCCACCTT
ATCGGCAATGAAGTCGGTCCCGTAGACCGTCTGGCCGTCCTTCTCGTACTTGGTATTCCGAATCTTGCCC
TGCACGAATACCAGCTCCGCGAAGTCGCTCTTCTTGATGGAGCGCATGGGGACGTGCTTGGCAATCACGC
GCACCCCCCGGCCGTTTTAGCGGCTAAAAAAGTCATGGCTCTGCCCTCGGGCGGACCACGCCCATCATGA
CCTTGCCAAGCTCGTCCTGCTTCTCTTCGATCTTCGCCAGCAGGGCGAGGATCGTGGCATCACCGAACCG
CGCCGTGCGCGGGTCGTCGGTGAGCCAGAGTTTCAGCAGGCCGCCCAGGCGGCCCAGGTCGCCATTGATG
CGGGCCAGCTCGCGGACGTGCTCATAGTCCACGACGCCCGTGATTTTGTAGCCCTGGCCGACGGCCAGCA
GGTAGGCCTACAGGCTCATGCCGGCCGCCGCCGCCTTTTCCTCAATCGCTCTTCGTTCGTCTGGAAGGCA
GTACACCTTGATAGGTGGGCTGCCCTTCCTGGTTGGCTTGGTTTCATCAGCCATCCGCTTGCCCTCATCT
GTTACGCCGGCGGTAGCCGGCCAGCCTCGCAGAGCAGGATTCCCGTTGAGCACCGCCAGGTGCGAATAAG
GGACAGTGAAGAAGGAACACCCGCTCGCGGGTGGGCCTACTTCACCTATCCTGCCCGGCTGACGCCGTTG
GATACACCAAGGAAAGTCTACACGAACCCTTTGGCAAAATCCTGTATATCGTGCGAAAAAGGATGGATAT
ACCGAAAAAATCGCTATAATGACCCCGAAGCAGGGTTATGCAGCGGAAAAGATCCGTC
Features (pLannotate 1.2.2; 28 found; start..end, strand, type, name):
     11..642     +  rep_origin     oriV: incP origin of replication
    720..933     +  CDS            bla(M) (fragment): β-lactamase lacking the signal sequence; bla(M); allows cytosolic expression of β-lactamase
   1105..1693    +  rep_origin     ori: high-copy-number ColE1/pMB1/pBR322/pUC origin of replication
   1758..2366    -  CDS            cymR: CYMR_PSEPU - Experimental evidence at transcript level: Swiss-Prot protein existence level 2. Involved in the repression of the cym and cmt operons which are responsible of the p-cymene degradation. From Pseudomonas putida (Arthrobacter siderocapsulatus).
   2397..2428    -  promoter       AmpR promoter (fragment): bla
   2443..2470    +  protein_bind   CuO: CymR-binding P2 operator sequence from the p-cmt operon of Pseudomonas putida (Mullick et al., 2006) CymR
   2513..2540    +  protein_bind   CuO: CymR-binding P2 operator sequence from the p-cmt operon of Pseudomonas putida (Mullick et al., 2006) CymR
   2610..2734    +  protein_bind   attR1: mutant version of attR; recombination site for the Gateway® LR reaction LR Clonase™
   2759..2789    +  promoter       lac UV5 promoter: E. coli lac promoter with an "up" mutation
   2814..2842    +  promoter       cat promoter (fragment): promoter of the E. coli cat gene encoding chloramphenicol acetyltransferase
   2843..3502    +  CDS            CmR: chloramphenicol acetyltransferase; cat; confers resistance to chloramphenicol
   3555..4143    +  rep_origin     ori: high-copy-number ColE1/pMB1/pBR322/pUC origin of replication
   4326..4418    +  CDS            lacI (fragment): lac repressor; lacI; The lac repressor binds to the lac operator to inhibit transcription in E. coli. This inhibition can be relieved by adding lactose or isopropyl-β-D-thiogalactopyranoside (IPTG).
   4436..4522    +  intron         PDK intron (fragment): pdk; modified pyruvate orthophosphate dikinase intron from Flaveria trinervia 3.0
   4613..4771    +  CDS            ccdA (fragment): CCDA_ECO57 - Also known as H, letA. Experimental evidence at protein level: Swiss-Prot protein existence level 1. Antitoxin component of a type II toxin-antitoxin (TA) system which inhibits the post-segregational killing (PSK) of plasmid-free cells, also referred to as a plasmid addiction system. Binds to and blocks the activity of CcdB; will also remove bound CcdB protein from the CcdB-GyrA complex by forming a CcdA-CcdB complex, a process termed rejuvenation. Functions as a transcriptional corepressor for the ccdAB operon, repression also requires CcdB (By similarity). From Escherichia coli
   4776..5078    +  CDS            ccdB: CCDB_ECOLI - Also known as G, letB, letD. Experimental evidence at protein level: Swiss-Prot protein existence level 1. Toxic component of a type II toxin-antitoxin (TA) system, functioning in plasmid maintainence. Responsible for the post- segregational killing (PSK) of plasmid-free cells, also referred to as a plasmid addiction system. Half-life of over 2 hours. Cell killing by CcdB is accompanied by filamentation, defects in chromosome and plasmid segregation, defects in cell division, formation of anucleate cells, decreased DNA synthesis and plasmid loss. Interferes with the activity of DN
   5122..5246    -  protein_bind   attR2: mutant version of attR; recombination site for the Gateway® LR reaction LR Clonase™
   5327..5349    +  CDS            3xFLAG (fragment): three tandem FLAG® epitope tags
   5421..5578    +  CDS            lacZα (fragment): LacZα fragment of β-galactosidase; lacZ fragment
   5584..5683    -  misc_feature   bom (fragment): basis of mobility region from pBR322
   5785..5820    -  CDS            rop (fragment): Rop protein, which maintains plasmids at low copy number; rop
   5885..6527    -  CDS            TetR (fragment): tetracycline resistance regulatory protein; tetR
   6633..7832    +  CDS            TcR: tetracycline efflux protein; tetA; confers resistance to tetracycline
   7891..8043    -  CDS            tetR (fragment): TETR1_ECOLX - Experimental evidence at protein level: Swiss-Prot protein existence level 1. TetR is the repressor of the tetracycline resistance element; its N-terminal region forms a helix-turn-helix structure and binds DNA. Binding of tetracycline to TetR reduces the repressor affinity for the tetracycline resistance gene (tetA) promoter operator sites. From Escherichia coli.
   8063..9211    -  CDS            trfA: trans-acting replication protein that binds to and activates oriV
   9341..9445    -  CDS            traI (fragment): TRAI6_ECOLX - Experimental evidence at protein level: Swiss-Prot protein existence level 1. The initiation process of transfer DNA synthesis requires the interaction of at least three plasmid-specific components (TraH, I, and J) at the transfer origin resulting in the assembly of a specialised nucleoprotein complex - the relaxosome. Site- and strand-specific cleavage at the transfer origin is dependent on TraI and TraJ. From Escherichia coli.
   9483..9854    -  CDS            traJ: oriT-recognizing protein; traJ
   9887..9996    -  oriT           oriT: incP origin of transfer
