[The description below was written by a language model from this plasmid's Addgene catalogue record and pLannotate feature annotations shown in this document.]
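Description:
pQHD is an empty Gateway destination vector for cumate-inducible expression of N-terminally HA-tagged fusion proteins in bacteria. It was derived from the pQH backbone by inserting a Gateway cassette between the XbaI and Acc65I sites, and the associated publication describes the system as developed for sphingomonads and other Alphaproteobacteria. The depositor's sequence is about 10.1 kb. The annotated backbone is of the broad-host-range IncP type: oriV with its activator gene trfA supports replication, and oriT with traJ (plus a traI fragment) allows conjugative mobilisation from a suitable donor. A ColE1/pUC-type origin is also annotated in the backbone. A tetracycline efflux gene (tetA) with tetR regulatory sequence provides the backbone selection marker.

Regulation relies on the Pseudomonas putida repressor CymR, encoded on the plasmid and apparently driven by a fragment of the bla promoter. It is transcribed divergently from the expression region, where two CuO operator copies lie within the PQ5 promoter named in the catalogue. CymR binding to CuO blocks transcription, and cumate releases the repressor to induce expression. Downstream lies the attR1–attR2 cassette carrying a chloramphenicol resistance gene and the ccdB toxin gene. An LR recombination with an entry clone replaces this cassette with the gene of interest, and ccdB counterselects against unrecombined vector. For the same reason, the empty plasmid must be maintained in a ccdB-resistant E. coli strain, under chloramphenicol and tetracycline selection.

The HA tag itself was not picked up by the automated annotation. Several small hits (a second ColE1 origin inside the cassette, and lacI, PDK intron, 3xFLAG and lacZα fragments) are probably cloning remnants or annotation artefacts. The depositor notes minor, reportedly non-functional discrepancies between its assembled sequence and the repository's quality control sequence.
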