Addgene plasmid #48102: pQHD
Purpose: (Empty Backbone) Destination plasmid (Gateway cloning) for cumate-inducible expression of HA-tagged fusion protein
Depositing lab: Julia Vorholt. Depositing organization: ETH Zurich (Swiss Federal Institute of Technology). Publication: Cumate-inducible gene expression system for sphingomonads and other Alphaproteobacteria. Kaczmarczyk A, Vorholt JA, Francez-Charlot A. Appl Environ Microbiol. 2013 Nov;79(21):6795-802. doi: 10.1128/AEM.02296-13. Epub 2013 Aug 30. PubMed 23995928.
Backbone
  Vector backbone: pQH
  Backbone manufacturer: Andreas Kaczmarczyk
  Backbone size (bp): 7493
  Modifications to backbone: Insertion of Gateway cassette between Xba-Acc65I sites
  Vector type: Bacterial Expression
  Promoter: PQ5
  Tag / fusion protein: HA tag (N terminal on backbone)
Growth in bacteria
  Bacterial resistance: Chloramphenicol and Tetracycline, 25 & 10 μg/mL
  Growth temperature: 37°C
  Growth strain: ccdB Survival
  Growth instructions: Grow in ccdB-resistant E. coli strain
  Copy number: Unknown
Terms and licenses: Academic/Nonprofit Terms; Industry Terms: Not Available to Industry
Depositor comments: Note that there are some small discrepancies between Addgene's quality control sequence and the depositor's assembled sequence. The depositing lab does not believe these discrepancies affect plasmid function.
How to cite: pQHD was a gift from Julia Vorholt (Addgene plasmid # 48102 ; http://n2t.net/addgene:48102 ; RRID:Addgene_48102)
