>Addgene plasmid #48102 | pQHD | addgene partial sequence | sequence record 76648 | CAT-R 5'-GCAACTGACTGAAATGCCTC-3'
ATGCCATTGGGATATATCAACGGTGGTATATCCAGTGATTTTTTTCTCCATTTTAGCTTCCTTAGCTCCT
GAAAATCTCGACGGATCCTAACTCAAAATCCACACATTATACGAGCCGGAAGCATAAAGTGTAAAGCCTG
GGGTGCCTAATGCGGCCGCCATAGTGACTGGATATGTTGTGTTTTACAGTATTATGTAGTCTGTTTTTTA
TGCAAAATCTAATTTAATATATTGATATTTATATCATTTTACGTTTCTCGTTCAGCTTTTTTGTACAAAC
TTGTCTCTAGAGTCATATTAATGGCGTAGTCCGGGACGTCGTACGGGTACATGCGGAAGCTTCCTCTACT
AGTTACAAACAGACCAGATTGTCTGTTTGTTAACCGGCGCAGTTAGCGGCTTCGCGGCGATCCGTCAACC
ATGTACAAACAGACCAGATTGTCTGTTTGTTCCGGTACATTGACATATGTATCCGCTCATGATACAATAA
CCCTGATGCTAGCAGGGAGAGACCCCGAATGGTCATCATGTCGCCGAAGCGCCGCACCCAGGCCGAGCGC
GCGATGGAAACCCAGGGCAAGCTGATCGCCGCCGCCCTGGGCGTCCTGCGCGAGAAGGGCTATGCCGGCT
TCCGCATCGCCGACGTCCCGGGCGCCGCC
