>Addgene plasmid #48102 | pQHD | addgene partial sequence | sequence record 76684 | ccdb-fwd 5'-GCATGATGACCACCGATATG-3'
GTCTCCGTTATCGGGGAAGAAGTGGCTGATCTCAGCCACCGCGAAAATGACATCAAAACGCCATTAACCT
GATGTTCTGGGGAATATAAATGTCAGGCTCCCTTATACACAGCCAGTCTGCAGGTCGACCATAGTGACTG
GATATGTTGTGTTTTACAGTATTATGTAGTCTGTTTTTTATGCAAAATCTAATTTAATATATTGATATTT
ATATCATTTTACGTTTCTCGTTCAGCTTTCTCGTACAAAGTGGTGATATCGCTAGCTAGAGGTACCGAGC
TCCAATTGGGATCCGGACTACAAGGACCACGACGGCGACTATAAGGACCACGACATCGACTACAAGGATG
ACGACGACAAGTGAGGATCCGGTGAAGTGACCCGCAAAAAAAAAGGCCAGGGGATCGCTCCCCCGGCCTT
TTTTTTGAATTCACTGGCCGTCGTTTTACAACGTCGTGACTGGGAAAACCCTGGCGTTACCCAACTTAAT
CGCCTTGCAGCACATCCCCCTTTCGCCAGCTGGCGTAATAGCGAAGAGGCCCGCACCGATCGCCCTTCCC
AACAGTTGCGCAGCCTGAATGGCGAATGGCGCCTGATGCGGTATTTTCTCCTTACGCATCTGTGCGGTAT
TTCACACCGCATATGGTGCACTCTCAGTACAATCTGCTCTGATGCCGCATAGTTAAGCCAGCCCCGACAC
CCGCCAACACCCGCTGACGCGCCCTGACGGGCTTGTCTGCTCCCGGCATCCGCTTACAGACAAGCTGTGA
CCGTCTCCGGGAGCTGCATGTGTCAGAGGTTTTCACCGTCATCACCGAAACGCGCGAGACGAAAGGGCCT
CGTGATACGCCTATTTTTATAGGTTAATGTCATGATAATAATGGTTTCTTAGCACCCTTTCTCGGTCCTT
CAACGTTCCTGACAACGAGCCTCCTTTTCGCCAATCCATCGACAATCACCGCGAGTCCCTGCTCGAACGC
TGCGTCCGGACCGGCT
